Addgene plasmid #172809: pLBT0130
Purpose: Level 1 module containing 35S-CTP-mCHERRY-cYFP_P3 F
Depositing lab: Benjamin Field. Depositing organization: CNRS DR12, Delegation Provence et Corse. Publication: MoBiFC: development of a modular bimolecular fluorescence complementation toolkit for the analysis of chloroplast protein-protein interactions. Velay F, Soula M, Mehrez M, Belbachir C, D'Alessandro S, Laloi C, Crete P, Field B. Plant Methods. 2022 May 26;18(1):69. doi: 10.1186/s13007-022-00902-1. PubMed 35619173.
Backbone
  Vector backbone: pICH47751
  Backbone manufacturer: Engler et al. 2014
  Vector type: Synthetic Biology
Growth in bacteria
  Bacterial resistance: Ampicillin, 100 μg/mL
  Growth temperature: 37°C
  Growth strain: DH5alpha
  Copy number: High Copy
Gene/Insert
  Gene/Insert name: p35S-5UTMV-CTPSSU-mCHERRY-cYFP3XHA-3U+TER35S
  Species: A. thaliana (mustard weed)
  Cloning method: Restriction Enzyme; 5′ cloning site Unknown (unknown if destroyed)
Terms and licenses: Academic/Nonprofit Terms; Industry Terms: Not Available to Industry
Depositor comments: Please visit https://www.biorxiv.org/content/10.1101/2021.03.01.433373v1 for bioRxiv preprint.
How to cite: pLBT0130 was a gift from Benjamin Field (Addgene plasmid # 172809 ; http://n2t.net/addgene:172809 ; RRID:Addgene_172809)
