[The description below was written by a language model from this plasmid's Addgene catalogue record and pLannotate feature annotations shown in this document.]
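Description:
pLBT0130 is a Level 1 Golden Gate/MoClo module built in the pICH47751 acceptor backbone, part of a modular bimolecular fluorescence complementation (BiFC) toolkit for studying protein-protein interactions in chloroplasts. The name indicates a position 3, forward-orientation Level 1 unit, meant to be combined with other transcription units into a higher-level multigene construct. The 7.4 kb plasmid is a binary-type vector. Left and right T-DNA border repeats flank the cassette, and the backbone carries both a high-copy ColE1/pUC-type origin for E. coli and the broad-host-range incP oriV with its trfA replication gene, which allows maintenance in Agrobacterium. Selection in bacteria is by ampicillin resistance (β-lactamase under its own promoter).

The payload is a single plant transcription unit. The CaMV 35S promoter is preceded by upstream cauliflower mosaic virus sequence that the annotation tool matches to a viral protein fragment. The promoter is followed by the TMV Ω 5' leader, a translational enhancer. The open reading frame starts with the chloroplast transit peptide region of the Arabidopsis RuBisCO small subunit RBCS-1A. This region is annotated as two fragments separated by a gap, whose nature the record does not explain. It is fused to mCherry, then to a C-terminal fragment of YFP/Venus (VC155-type) and a 3xHA epitope tag, and the unit ends with the CaMV 35S polyadenylation signal.

The encoded protein is thus a chloroplast-targeted red fluorescent protein carrying the non-fluorescent C-terminal half of YFP. Since mCherry occupies the place of a protein of interest, this module plausibly acts as a control partner in chloroplast BiFC assays, although the record does not state that role. The mCherry signal and HA tag would allow localisation and expression to be checked.
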