Features (pLannotate 1.2.2; 18 found; start..end, strand, type, name):
      4..810     +  CDS            IBMP_CAMVB (fragment): Experimental evidence at protein level: Swiss-Prot protein existence level 1. Enhances the ribosomal termination-reinitiation event leading to the translation of major open reading frames on the polycistronic viral RNAs. From Cauliflower mosaic virus (strain Bari 1) (CaMV).
    994..1339    +  promoter       CaMV 35S promoter: strong constitutive promoter from cauliflower mosaic virus
   1291..1337    +  promoter       minimal CaMV 35S promoter: minimal 35S promoter from cauliflower mosaic virus
   1368..1421    +  misc_feature   TMV Ω: translational enhancer from the tobacco mosaic virus 5'-leader sequence (Gallie et al., 1988)
   1430..1603    +  CDS            RBCS-1A (fragment): RBS1A_ARATH - Also known as ATS1A. Experimental evidence at protein level: Swiss-Prot protein existence level 1. RuBisCO catalyzes two reactions: the carboxylation of D- ribulose 1,5-bisphosphate, the primary event in carbon dioxide fixation, as well as the oxidative fragmentation of the pentose substrate. Both reactions occur simultaneously and in competition at the same active site. Although the small subunit is not catalytic it is essential for maximal activity. From Arabidopsis thaliana (Mouse-ear cress).
   1707..1775    +  CDS            RBCS-1A (fragment): RBS1A_ARATH - Also known as ATS1A. Experimental evidence at protein level: Swiss-Prot protein existence level 1. RuBisCO catalyzes two reactions: the carboxylation of D- ribulose 1,5-bisphosphate, the primary event in carbon dioxide fixation, as well as the oxidative fragmentation of the pentose substrate. Both reactions occur simultaneously and in competition at the same active site. Although the small subunit is not catalytic it is essential for maximal activity. From Arabidopsis thaliana (Mouse-ear cress).
   1779..2486    +  CDS            mCherry: mCherry is a basic (constitutively fluorescent) red fluorescent protein published in 2004, derived from Discosoma sp.. It is reported to be a very rapidly-maturing monomer with low acid sensitivity.
   2497..2687    +  CDS            VC155 (fragment): C-terminal fragment of mVenus for use in bimolecular fluorescence complementation (BiFC) (Kodama and Hu, 2010)
   2688..2777    +  CDS            3xHA: three tandem HA epitope tags
   2818..2992    +  polyA_signal   CaMV poly(A) signal: cauliflower mosaic virus polyadenylation signal
   3037..3061    +  misc_feature   RB T-DNA repeat: right border repeat from nopaline C58 T-DNA
   3173..3193    -  CDS            TetR (fragment): tetracycline resistance regulatory protein; tetR
   3220..4365    -  CDS            trfA: TRFA_ECOLX - Experimental evidence at protein level: Swiss-Prot protein existence level 1. Also involved in plasmid copy number control, promoting intermolecular coupling of protein bound iterons at oriV, which inhibits replication initiation. From Escherichia coli.
   4701..5289    -  rep_origin     ori: high-copy-number ColE1/pMB1/pBR322/pUC origin of replication
   5460..6320    -  CDS            AmpR: β-lactamase; bla; confers resistance to ampicillin, carbenicillin, and related antibiotics
   6321..6425    -  promoter       AmpR promoter: bla
   6512..7143    -  rep_origin     oriV: incP origin of replication
   7235..7259    +  misc_feature   LB T-DNA repeat: left border repeat from nopaline C58 T-DNA
>Addgene plasmid #172809 | pLBT0130 | addgene full sequence | sequence record 347895 | Addgene NGS Result
GGAGGAATTCCAATCCCACAAAAATCTGAGCTTAACAGCACAGTTGCTCCTCTCAGAGCAGAATCGGGTA
TTCAACACCCTCATATCAACTACTACGTTGTGTATAACGGTCCACATGCCGGTATATACGATGACTGGGG
TTGTACAAAGGCGGCAACAAACGGCGTTCCCGGAGTTGCACACAAGAAATTTGCCACTATTACAGAGGCA
AGAGCAGCAGCTGACGCGTACACAACAAGTCAGCAAACAGACAGGTTGAACTTCATCCCCAAAGGAGAAG
CTCAACTCAAGCCCAAGAGCTTTGCTAAGGCCCTAACAAGCCCACCAAAGCAAAAAGCCCACTGGCTCAC
GCTAGGAACCAAAAGGCCCAGCAGTGATCCAGCCCCAAAAGAGATCTCCTTTGCCCCGGAGATTACAATG
GACGATTTCCTCTATCTTTACGATCTAGGAAGGAAGTTCGAAGGTGAAGGTGACGACACTATGTTCACCA
CTGATAATGAGAAGGTTAGCCTCTTCAATTTCAGAAAGAATGCTGACCCACAGATGGTTAGAGAGGCCTA
CGCAGCAAGTCTCATCAAGACGATCTACCCGAGTAACAATCTCCAGGAGATCAAATACCTTCCCAAGAAG
GTTAAAGATGCAGTCAAAAGATTCAGGACTAATTGCATCAAGAACACAGAGAAAGACATATTTCTCAAGA
TCAGAAGTACTATTCCAGTATGGACGATTCAAGGCTTGCTTCATAAACCAAGGCAAGTAATAGAGATTGG
AGTCTCTAAAAAGGTAGTTCCTACTGAATCTAAGGCCATGCATGGAGTCTAAGATTCAAATCGAGGATCT
AACAGAACTCGCCGTCAAGACTGGCGAACAGTTCATACAGAGTCTTTTACGACTCAATGACAAGAAGAAA
ATCTTCGTCAACATGGTGGAGCACGACACTCTGGTCTACTCCAAAAATGTCAAAGATACAGTCTCAGAAG
ATCAAAGGGCTATTGAGACTTTTCAACAAAGGATAATTTCGGGAAACCTCCTCGGATTCCATTGCCCAGC
TATCTGTCACTTCATCGAAAGGACAGTAGAAAAGGAAGGTGGCTCCTACAAATGCCATCATTGCGATAAA
GGAAAGGCTATCATTCAAGATCTCTCTGCCGACAGTGGTCCCAAAGATGGACCCCCACCCACGAGGAGCA
TCGTGGAAAAAGAAGAGGTTCCAACCACGTCTACAAAGCAAGTGGATTGATGTGACATCTCCACTGACGT
AAGGGATGACGCACAATCCCACTATCCTTCGCAAGACCCTTCCTCTATATAAGGAAGTTCATTTCATTTG
GAGAGGACACGCTCGAGTATAAGAGCTCATTTTTACAACAATTACCAACAACAACAAACAACAAACAACA
TTACAATTACATTTACAATTATCGATACAATGGCTTCCTCTATGCTCTCTTCCGCTACTATGGTTGCCTC
TCCGGCTCAGGCCACTATGGTCGCTCCTTTCAACGGACTTAAGTCCTCCGCTGCCTTCCCAGCCACCCGC
AAGGCTAACAACGACATTACTTCCATCACAAGCAACGGCGGAAGAGTTAACTGCATGCAGGTCATTTATA
TTTCTTCTTTCACTTTTTTATTATTCCATATGATTTTTTTCGGTTCTTTCTTCGAATCTACATAAACTAA
TATCATTGGAAAAATCGAAAAAATAGGTGTGGCCTCCGATTGGAAAGAAGAAGTTTGAGACTCTCTCTTA
CCTTCCTGACCTTACCGATTCCGAAGGTATGGTGAGCAAGGGCGAGGAGGATAACATGGCCATCATCAAG
GAGTTCATGCGCTTCAAGGTGCACATGGAGGGCTCCGTGAACGGCCACGAGTTCGAGATCGAGGGCGAGG
GCGAGGGCCGCCCCTACGAGGGCACCCAGACCGCCAAGCTGAAGGTGACCAAGGGTGGCCCCCTGCCCTT
CGCCTGGGACATCCTGTCCCCTCAGTTCATGTACGGCTCCAAGGCCTACGTGAAGCACCCCGCCGACATC
CCCGACTACTTGAAGCTGTCCTTCCCCGAGGGCTTCAAGTGGGAGCGCGTGATGAACTTCGAGGACGGCG
GCGTGGTGACCGTGACCCAGGACTCCTCCCTGCAGGACGGCGAGTTCATCTACAAGGTGAAGCTGCGCGG
CACCAACTTCCCCTCCGACGGCCCCGTAATGCAGAAGAAAACCATGGGCTGGGAGGCCTCCTCCGAGCGG
ATGTACCCCGAGGACGGCGCCCTGAAGGGCGAGATCAAGCAGAGGCTGAAGCTGAAGGACGGCGGCCACT
ACGACGCTGAGGTCAAGACCACCTACAAGGCCAAGAAGCCCGTGCAGCTGCCCGGCGCCTACAACGTCAA
CATCAAGTTGGACATCACCTCCCACAACGAGGACTACACCATCGTGGAACAGTACGAACGCGCCGAGGGC
CGCCACTCCACCGGCGGCATGGACGAGCTGTACAAGGGTTCGGGCAGCGTGCAGCTCGCCGACCACTACC
AGCAGAACACCCCCATCGGCGACGGCCCCGTGCTGCTGCCCGACAACCACTACCTGAGCTACCAGTCCGC
CCTGAGCAAAGACCCCAACGAGAAGCGCGATCACATGGTCCTGCTGGAGTTCGTGACCGCCGCCGGGATC
ACTCTCGGCATGGACGAGCTGTACAAGTACCCATACGATGTTCCTGACTATGCGGGCTATCCCTATGACG
TCCCGGACTATGCAGGATCCTATCCATATGACGTTCCAGATTACGCTGCTTAAGCTTCTCTAGCTAGAGT
CGATCGACAAGCTCGAGTTTCTCCATAATAATGTGTGAGTAGTTCCCAGATAAGGGAATTAGGGTTCCTA
TAGGGTTTCGCTCATGTGTTGAGCATATAAGAAACCCTTAGTATGTATTTGTATTTGTAAAATACTTCTA
TCAATAAAATTTCTAATTCCTAAAACCAAAATCCAGTACTAAAATCCAGATCGCTTTACTTGTCTTCTGC
ACGAAGTGGTTTAAACTATCAGTGTTTGACAGGATATATTGGCGGGTAAACCTAAGAGAAAAGAGCGTTT
ATTAGAATAATCGGATATTTAAAAGGGCGTGAAAAGGTTTATCCGTTCGTCCATTTGTATGTGCATGCCA
ACCACAGGGTTCCCCAGATCAGGCGCTGGCTGCTGAACCCCCAGCCGGAACTGACCCCACAAGGCCCTAG
CGTTTGCAATGCACCAGGTCATCATTGACCCAGGCGTGTTCCACCAGGCCGCTGCCTCGCAACTCTTCGC
AGGCTTCGCCGACCTGCTCGCGCCACTTCTTCACGCGGGTGGAATCCGATCCGCACATGAGGCGGAAGGT
TTCCAGCTTGAGCGGGTACGGCTCCCGGTGCGAGCTGAAATAGTCGAACATCCGTCGGGCCGTCGGCGAC
AGCTTGCGGTACTTCTCCCATATGAATTTCGTGTAGTGGTCGCCAGCAAACAGCACGACGATTTCCTCGT
CGATCAGGACCTGGCAACGGGACGTTTTCTTGCCACGGTCCAGGACGCGGAAGCGGTGCAGCAGCGACAC
CGATTCCAGGTGCCCAACGCGGTCGGACGTGAAGCCCATCGCCGTCGCCTGTAGGCGCGACAGGCATTCC
TCGGCCTTCGTGTAATACCGGCCATTGATCGACCAGCCCAGGTCCTGGCAAAGCTCGTAGAACGTGAAGG
TGATCGGCTCGCCGATAGGGGTGCGCTTCGCGTACTCCAACACCTGCTGCCACACCAGTTCGTCATCGTC
GGCCCGCAGCTCGACGCCGGTGTAGGTGATCTTCACGTCCTTGTTGACGTGGAAAATGACCTTGTTTTGC
AGCGCCTCGCGCGGGATTTTCTTGTTGCGCGTGGTGAACAGGGCAGAGCGGGCCGTGTCGTTTGGCATCG
CTCGCATCGTGTCCGGCCACGGCGCAATATCGAACAAGGAAAGCTGCATTTCCTTGATCTGCTGCTTCGT
GTGTTTCAGCAACGCGGCCTGCTTGGCCTCGCTGACCTGTTTTGCCAGGTCCTCGCCGGCGGTTTTTCGC
TTCTTGGTCGTCATAGTTCCTCGCGTGTCGATGGTCATCGACTTCGCCAAACCTGCCGCCTCCTGTTCAA
GACGACGCGAACGCTCCACGGCGGCCGATGGCGCGGGCAGGGCAGGGGGAGCCAGTTGCACGCTGTCGCG
CTCGATCTTGGCCGTAGCTTGCTGGACCATCGAGCCGACGGACTGGAAGGTTTCGCGGGGCGCACGCATG
ACGGTGCGGCTTGCGATGGTTTCGGCATCCTCGGCGGAAAACCCCGCGTCGATCAGTTCTTGCCTGTATG
CCTTCCGGTCAAACGTCCGATTCATTCACCCTCCTTGCGGGATTGCCCCGACTCACGCCGGGGCAATGTG
CCCTTATTCCTGATTTGACCCGCCTGGTGCCTTGGTGTCCAGATAATCCACCTTATCGGCAATGAAGTCG
GTCCCGTAGACCGTCTGGCCGTCCTTCTCGTACTTGGTATTCCGAATCTTGCCCTGCACGAATACCAGCG
ACCCCTTGCCCAAATACTTGCCGTGGGCCTCGGCCTGAGAGCCAAAACACTTGATGCGGAAGAAGTCGGT
GCGCTCCTGCTTGTCGCCGGCATCGTTGCGCCACATCTAGGATCTGCCAGGAACCGTAAAAAGGCCGCGT
TGCTGGCGTTTTTCCATAGGCTCCGCCCCCCTGACGAGCATCACAAAAATCGACGCTCAAGTCAGAGGTG
GCGAAACCCGACAGGACTATAAAGATACCAGGCGTTTCCCCCTGGAAGCTCCCTCGTGCGCTCTCCTGTT
CCGACCCTGCCGCTTACCGGATACCTGTCCGCCTTTCTCCCTTCGGGAAGCGTGGCGCTTTCTCATAGCT
CACGCTGTAGGTATCTCAGTTCGGTGTAGGTCGTTCGCTCCAAGCTGGGCTGTGTGCACGAACCCCCCGT
TCAGCCCGACCGCTGCGCCTTATCCGGTAACTATCGTCTTGAGTCCAACCCGGTAAGACACGACTTATCG
CCACTGGCAGCAGCCACTGGTAACAGGATTAGCAGAGCGAGGTATGTAGGCGGTGCTACAGAGTTCTTGA
AGTGGTGGCCTAACTACGGCTACACTAGAAGAACAGTATTTGGTATCTGCGCTCTGCTGAAGCCAGTTAC
CTTCGGAAAAAGAGTTGGTAGCTCTTGATCCGGCAAACAAACCACCGCTGGTAGCGGTGGTTTTTTTGTT
TGCAAGCAGCAGATTACGCGCAGAAAAAAAGGATCTCAAGAAGATCCTTTGATCTTTTCTACGGGGTCTG
ACGCTCAGTGGAACGAAAACTCACGTTAAGGGATTTTGGTCATGAGATTATCAAAAAGGATCTTCACCTA
GATCCTTTTAAATTAAAAATGAAGTTTTAAATCAATCTAAAGTATATATGAGTAAACTTGGTCTGACAGT
TACCAATGCTTAATCAGTGAGGCACCTATCTCAGCGATCTGTCTATTTCGTTCATCCATAGTTGCCTGAC
TCCCCGTCGTGTAGATAACTACGATACGGGAGGGCTTACCATCTGGCCCCAGTGCTGCAATGATACCGCG
AGAACCACGCTCACCGGCTCCAGATTTATCAGCAATAAACCAGCCAGCCGGAAGGGCCGAGCGCAGAAGT
GGTCCTGCAACTTTATCCGCCTCCATCCAGTCTATTAATTGTTGCCGGGAAGCTAGAGTAAGTAGTTCGC
CAGTTAATAGTTTGCGCAACGTTGTTGCCATTGCTACAGGCATCGTGGTGTCACGCTCGTCGTTTGGTAT
GGCTTCATTCAGCTCCGGTTCCCAACGATCAAGGCGAGTTACATGATCCCCCATGTTGTGCAAAAAAGCG
GTTAGCTCCTTCGGTCCTCCGATCGTTGTCAGAAGTAAGTTGGCCGCAGTGTTATCACTCATGGTTATGG
CAGCACTGCATAATTCTCTTACTGTCATGCCATCCGTAAGATGCTTTTCTGTGACTGGTGAGTACTCAAC
CAAGTCATTCTGAGAATAGTGTATGCGGCGACCGAGTTGCTCTTGCCCGGCGTCAATACGGGATAATACC
GCGCCACATAGCAGAACTTTAAAAGTGCTCATCATTGGAAAACGTTCTTCGGGGCGAAAACTCTCAAGGA
TCTTACCGCTGTTGAGATCCAGTTCGATGTAACCCACTCGTGCACCCAACTGATCTTCAGCATCTTTTAC
TTTCACCAGCGTTTCTGGGTGAGCAAAAACAGGAAGGCAAAATGCCGCAAAAAAGGGAATAAGGGCGACA
CGGAAATGTTGAATACTCATACTCTTCCTTTTTCAATATTATTGAAGCATTTATCAAGGTTATTGTCTCA
TGAGCGGATACATATTTGAATGTATTTAGAAAAATAAACAAATAGGGGTTCCGCGCACGAATTGGCCAGC
GCTGCCATTTTTGGGGTGAGGCCGTTCGCGGCCGAGGGGCGCAGCCCCTGGGGGGATGGGAGGCCCGCGT
TAGCGGGCCGGGAGGGTTCGAGAAGGGGGGGCACCCCCCTTCGGCGTGCGCGGTCACGCGCACAGGGCGC
AGCCCTGGTTAAAAACAAGGTTTATAAATATTGGTTTAAAAGCAGGTTAAAAGACAGGTTAGCGGTGGCC
GAAAAACGGGCGGAAACCCTTGCAAATGCTGGATTTTCTGCCTGTGGACAGCCCCTCAAATGTCAATAGG
TGCGCCCCTCATCTGTCAGCACTCTGCCCCTCAAGTGTCAAGGATCGCGCCCCTCATCTGTCAGTAGTCG
CGCCCCTCAAGTGTCAATACCGCAGGGCACTTATCCCCAGGCTTGTCCACATCATCTGTGGGAAACTCGC
GTAAAATCAGGCGTTTTCGCCGATTTGCGAGGCTGGCCAGCTCCACGTCGCCGGCCGAAATCGAGCCTGC
CCCTCATCTGTCAACGCCGCGCCGGGTGAGTCGGCCCCTCAAGTGTCAACGTCCGCCCCTCATCTGTCAG
TGAGGGCCAAGTTTTCCGCGAGGTATCCACAACGCCGGCGGCCGCGGTGTCTCGCACACGGCTTCGACGG
CGTTTCTGGCGCGTTTGCAGGGCCATAGACGGCCGCCAGCCCAGCGGCGAGGGCAACCAGCCCGGTGAGC
GTCGCAAAGGAGATCCTGATCTGACTGATGGGCTGCCTGTATCGAGTGGTGATTTTGTGCCGAGCTGCCG
GTCGGGGAGCTGTTGGCTGGCTGGTGGCAGGATATATTGTGGTGTAAACAAATTGACGCTTAGACAACTT
AATAACACATTGCGGACGTTTTTAATGTACTGGGGTGGATGCAGTGGGCCCCACTCTGTGAAGACAAACT
AGAATTCGAGCTC
